Addgene plasmid #154924: pEM-Cas9HF1-D1135E
Purpose: aTc inducible Cas9HF1 with D1135E mutation
Depositing lab: Michael Lynch. Depositing organization: Duke University. Publication: CRISPR-Cas "Non-Target" Sites Inhibit On-Target Cutting Rates. Moreb EA, Hutmacher M, Lynch MD. CRISPR J. 2020 Dec;3(6):550-561. doi: 10.1089/crispr.2020.0065. PubMed 33346713.
Backbone
  Vector backbone: p15A
  Vector type: Bacterial Expression, CRISPR, Synthetic Biology
Growth in bacteria
  Bacterial resistance: Chloramphenicol, 25 μg/mL
  Growth temperature: 37°C
  Growth strain: DH5alpha
  Copy number: Low Copy
Gene/Insert
  Gene/Insert name: Cas9HF1-D1135E
  Insert size (bp): 4104
  Mutation: N497A/R661A/Q695A/Q926A/D1135E and stop codon on the Tet repressor (see depositor comments)
  Promoter: pTet
  Tag / fusion protein: ssrA (C terminal on insert)
  Cloning method: Unknown
  Sequencing primers: 5′ ccacaaagtttccttaaagacga
Terms and licenses: Academic/Nonprofit Terms; Industry Terms: Not Available to Industry
Depositor comments: Addgene NGS had a stop codon on the Tet repressor. The depositing lab has not found that this difference impacts the function of the plasmid but it is possible that the expression of SpCas9HF1 is not well controlled by Tetracycline or its analogs.
How to cite: pEM-Cas9HF1-D1135E was a gift from Michael Lynch (Addgene plasmid # 154924 ; http://n2t.net/addgene:154924 ; RRID:Addgene_154924)
