[The description below was written by a language model from this plasmid's Addgene catalogue record, the feature table of its GenBank file and pLannotate feature annotations shown in this document.]
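Description:
pEM-Cas9HF1-D1135E is a bacterial expression plasmid for anhydrotetracycline-inducible production of a high-fidelity Streptococcus pyogenes Cas9 variant in E. coli. It replicates from the p15A origin (catalogued as low copy), which is compatible with ColE1-type plasmids, so it can coexist with a second plasmid in the same cell. Selection is by chloramphenicol through a cat gene driven by its own promoter. The depositor's map is 6,676 bp, whereas the repository's sequencing result is 6,770 nt. The two agree through the Cas9 cassette and origin and differ in the region around the cat gene, where the sequenced version also shows a lambda t0 terminator.

The 4,104 bp insert encodes Cas9 carrying the HF1 substitutions N497A, R661A, Q695A and Q926A plus D1135E, a combination the map labels SpCas9-HF2. It is transcribed from the tetR/tetA promoter region containing a tet operator. It is fused at its C terminus to a wild-type LAA ssrA degradation tag, which directs the protein to the ClpXP and ClpAP proteases and should keep steady-state levels low. The rrnB T1 and T7Te terminators follow the coding sequence. A divergently oriented Tn10 TetR gene, apparently preceded by a J23119 promoter fragment, supplies the repressor that aTc relieves.

Repository sequencing found a stop codon in TetR. The depositors report no observed effect on plasmid function but acknowledge that Cas9 expression may not be tightly controlled by tetracycline analogues. No guide RNA cassette is annotated, so guides must be supplied separately. The associated work examined how non-target sites influence on-target Cas9 cutting rates.
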