LOCUS       Exported 6676 bp ds-DNA circular SYN 13-MAY-2021
DEFINITION  aTc inducible Cas9HF1 with D1135E mutation.
ACCESSION   .
VERSION     .
KEYWORDS    pEM-Cas9HF1-D1135E
SOURCE      synthetic DNA construct
  ORGANISM  synthetic DNA construct
REFERENCE   1 (bases 1 to 6676)
  AUTHORS   Moreb EA, Hutmacher M, Lynch MD
  TITLE     CRISPR-Cas ""Non-Target"" Sites Inhibit On-Target Cutting Rates.
  JOURNAL   CRISPR J. 2020 Dec;3(6):550-561. doi: 10.1089/crispr.2020.0065.
  PUBMED    33346713
REFERENCE   2 (bases 1 to 6676)
  AUTHORS   .
  TITLE     Direct Submission
  JOURNAL   Exported May 13, 2021 from SnapGene Server 1.1.58
            http://www.snapgene.com
FEATURES             Location/Qualifiers
     source          1..6676
                     /organism="synthetic DNA construct"
                     /mol_type="other DNA"
     CDS             complement(7..630)
                     /codon_start=1
                     /gene="tetR from transposon Tn10"
                     /product="tetracycline repressor TetR"
                     /label=TetR
                     /note="TetR binds to the tetracycline operator tetO to
                     inhibit transcription. This inhibition can be relieved by
                     adding tetracycline or doxycycline."
                     /translation="MSRLDKSKVINSALELLNEVGIEGLTTRKLAQKLGVEQPTLYWHV
                     KNKRALLDALAIEMLDRHHTHFCPLEGESWQDFLRNNAKSFRCALLSHRDGAKVHLGTR
                     PTEKQYETLENQLAFLCQQGFSLENALYALSAVGHFTLGCVLEDQEHQVAKEERETPTT
                     DSMPPLLRQAIELFDHQGAEPAFLFGLELIICGLEKQLKCESGS"
     primer_bind     538..557
                     /label=Tet-R
                     /note="Tetracycline resistance gene, reverse primer"
     promoter        681..736
                     /gene="tetR"
                     /label=tetR/tetA promoters
                     /note="overlapping promoters for bacterial tetR and tetA"
     protein_bind    717..735
                     /gene="tetO"
                     /label=tet operator
                     /bound_moiety="tetracycline repressor TetR"
                     /note="bacterial operator O2 for the tetR and tetA genes"
     CDS             772..4875
                     /codon_start=1
                     /product="Cas9 endonuclease from the Streptococcus pyogenes
                     Type II CRISPR/Cas system, mutated to improve targeting
                     specificity (Kleinstiver et al., 2016)"
                     /label=SpCas9-HF2
                     /note="carries the mutations N497A, R661A, Q695A, Q926A,
                     and D1135E"
                     /translation="MDKKYSIGLDIGTNSVGWAVITDEYKVPSKKFKVLGNTDRHSIKK
                     NLIGALLFDSGETAEATRLKRTARRRYTRRKNRICYLQEIFSNEMAKVDDSFFHRLEES
                     FLVEEDKKHERHPIFGNIVDEVAYHEKYPTIYHLRKKLVDSTDKADLRLIYLALAHMIK
                     FRGHFLIEGDLNPDNSDVDKLFIQLVQTYNQLFEENPINASGVDAKAILSARLSKSRRL
                     ENLIAQLPGEKKNGLFGNLIALSLGLTPNFKSNFDLAEDAKLQLSKDTYDDDLDNLLAQ
                     IGDQYADLFLAAKNLSDAILLSDILRVNTEITKAPLSASMIKRYDEHHQDLTLLKALVR
                     QQLPEKYKEIFFDQSKNGYAGYIDGGASQEEFYKFIKPILEKMDGTEELLVKLNREDLL
                     RKQRTFDNGSIPHQIHLGELHAILRRQEDFYPFLKDNREKIEKILTFRIPYYVGPLARG
                     NSRFAWMTRKSEETITPWNFEEVVDKGASAQSFIERMTAFDKNLPNEKVLPKHSLLYEY
                     FTVYNELTKVKYVTEGMRKPAFLSGEQKKAIVDLLFKTNRKVTVKQLKEDYFKKIECFD
                     SVEISGVEDRFNASLGTYHDLLKIIKDKDFLDNEENEDILEDIVLTLTLFEDREMIEER
                     LKTYAHLFDDKVMKQLKRRRYTGWGALSRKLINGIRDKQSGKTILDFLKSDGFANRNFM
                     ALIHDDSLTFKEDIQKAQVSGQGDSLHEHIANLAGSPAIKKGILQTVKVVDELVKVMGR
                     HKPENIVIEMARENQTTQKGQKNSRERMKRIEEGIKELGSQILKEHPVENTQLQNEKLY
                     LYYLQNGRDMYVDQELDINRLSDYDVDHIVPQSFLKDDSIDNKVLTRSDKNRGKSDNVP
                     SEEVVKKMKNYWRQLLNAKLITQRKFDNLTKAERGGLSELDKAGFIKRQLVETRAITKH
                     VAQILDSRMNTKYDENDKLIREVKVITLKSKLVSDFRKDFQFYKVREINNYHHAHDAYL
                     NAVVGTALIKKYPKLESEFVYGDYKVYDVRKMIAKSEQEIGKATAKYFFYSNIMNFFKT
                     EITLANGEIRKRPLIETNGETGEIVWDKGRDFATVRKVLSMPQVNIVKKTEVQTGGFSK
                     ESILPKRNSDKLIARKKDWDPKKYGGFESPTVAYSVLVVAKVEKGKSKKLKSVKELLGI
                     TIMERSSFEKNPIDFLEAKGYKEVKKDLIIKLPKYSLFELENGRKRMLASAGELQKGNE
                     LALPSKYVNFLYLASHYEKLKGSPEDNEQKQLFVEQHKHYLDEIIEQISEFSKRVILAD
                     ANLDKVLSAYNKHRDKPIREQAENIIHLFTLTNLGAPAAFKYFDTTIDRKRYTSTKEVL
                     DATLIHQSITGLYETRIDLSQLGGD"
     CDS             4876..4908
                     /codon_start=1
                     /product="C-terminal peptide that mediates degradation in
                     bacteria through the ClpXP and ClpAP proteases (McGinness
                     et al., 2006)"
                     /label=ssrA tag
                     /note="wild-type LAA variant"
                     /translation="AANDENYALAA"
     terminator      4935..5006
                     /label=rrnB T1 terminator
                     /note="transcription terminator T1 from the E. coli rrnB
                     gene"
     terminator      5022..5049
                     /label=T7Te terminator
                     /note="phage T7 early transcription terminator"
     primer_bind     complement(5077..5094)
                     /label=L4440
                     /note="L4440 vector, forward primer"
     rep_origin      complement(5211..5756)
                     /direction=LEFT
                     /label=p15A ori
                     /note="Plasmids containing the medium-copy-number p15A
                     origin of replication can be propagated in E. coli cells
                     that contain a second plasmid with the ColE1 origin. "
     primer_bind     complement(5291..5310)
                     /label=pBR322ori-F
                     /note="pBR322 origin, forward primer"
     CDS             complement(5891..6550)
                     /codon_start=1
                     /gene="cat"
                     /product="chloramphenicol acetyltransferase"
                     /label=CmR
                     /note="confers resistance to chloramphenicol"
                     /translation="MEKKITGYTTVDISQWHRKEHFEAFQSVAQCTYNQTVQLDITAFL
                     KTVKKNKHKFYPAFIHILARLMNAHPEFRMAMKDGELVIWDSVHPCYTVFHEQTETFSS
                     LWSEYHDDFRQFLHIYSQDVACYGENLAYFPKGFIENMFFVSANPWVSFTSFDLNVANM
                     DNFFAPVFTMGKYYTQGDKVLMPLAIQVHHAVCDGFHVGRMLNELQQYCDEWQGGA"
     primer_bind     6465..6484
                     /label=CAT-R
                     /note="Chloramphenicol resistance gene, reverse primer"
     promoter        complement(6551..6653)
                     /label=cat promoter
                     /note="promoter of the E. coli cat gene encoding
                     chloramphenicol acetyltransferase"
ORIGIN
        1 gacgtcttaa gacccacttt cacatttaag ttgtttttct aatccgcata tgatcaattc
       61 aaggccgaat aagaaggctg gctctgcacc ttggtgatca aataattcga tagcttgtcg
      121 taataatggc ggcatactat cagtagtagg tgtttccctt tcttctttag cgacttgatg
      181 ctcttgatct tccaatacgc aacctaaagt aaaatgcccc acagcgctga gtgcatataa
      241 tgcattctct agtgaaaaac cttgttggca taaaaaggct aattgatttt cgagagtttc
      301 atactgtttt tctgtaggcc gtgtacctaa atgtactttt gctccatcgc gatgacttag
      361 taaagcacat ctaaaacttt tagcgttatt acgtaaaaaa tcttgccagc tttccccttc
      421 taaagggcaa aagtgagtat ggtgcctatc taacatctca atggctaagg cgtcgagcaa
      481 agcccgctta ttttttacat gccaatacaa tgtaggctgc tctacaccta gcttctgggc
      541 gagtttacgg gttgttaaac cttcgattcc gacctcatta agcagctcta atgcgctgtt
      601 aatcacttta cttttatcta atctagacat cattaattcc taattgctag cattgtacct
      661 aggactgagc tagccataaa gttgacactc tatcgttgat agagttattt taccactccc
      721 tatcagtgat agagaaaaga attcaaaaga tctaaagagg acttcggatc tatggataag
      781 aaatactcaa taggcttaga tatcggcaca aatagcgtcg gatgggcggt gatcactgat
      841 gaatataagg ttccgtctaa aaagttcaag gttctgggaa atacagaccg ccacagtatc
      901 aaaaaaaatc ttataggggc tcttttattt gacagtggag agacagcgga agcgactcgc
      961 ctcaaacgga cagctcgtag aaggtataca cgtcggaaga atcgtatttg ttatctacag
     1021 gagatttttt caaatgagat ggcgaaagta gatgatagtt tctttcatcg acttgaagag
     1081 tcttttttgg tggaagaaga caagaagcat gaacgtcatc ctatttttgg aaatatagta
     1141 gatgaagttg cttatcatga gaaatatcca actatctatc atctgcgaaa aaaattggta
     1201 gattctactg ataaagcgga tttgcgctta atctatttgg ccttagcgca tatgattaag
     1261 tttcgtggtc attttttgat tgagggagat ttaaatcctg ataatagtga tgtggacaaa
     1321 ctatttatcc agttggtaca aacctacaat caattatttg aagaaaaccc tattaacgca
     1381 agtggagtag atgctaaagc gattctttct gcacgattga gtaaatcaag acgattagaa
     1441 aatctcattg ctcagctccc cggtgagaag aaaaatggct tatttgggaa tctcattgct
     1501 ttgtcattgg gtttgacccc taattttaaa tcaaattttg atttggcaga agatgctaaa
     1561 ttacagcttt caaaagatac ttacgatgat gatttagata atttattggc gcaaattgga
     1621 gatcaatatg ctgatttgtt tttggcagct aagaatttat cagatgctat tttactttca
     1681 gatatcctaa gagtaaatac tgaaataact aaggctcccc tatcagcttc aatgattaaa
     1741 cgctacgatg aacatcatca agacttgact cttttaaaag ctttagttcg acaacaactt
     1801 ccagaaaagt ataaagaaat cttttttgat caatcaaaaa acggatatgc aggttatatt
     1861 gatgggggag ctagccaaga agaattttat aaatttatca aaccaatttt agaaaaaatg
     1921 gatggtactg aggaattatt ggtgaaacta aatcgtgaag atttgctgcg caagcaacgg
     1981 acctttgaca acggctctat tccccatcaa attcacttgg gtgagctgca tgctattttg
     2041 agaagacaag aagactttta tccattttta aaagacaatc gtgagaagat tgaaaaaatc
     2101 ttgacttttc gaattcctta ttatgttggt ccattggcgc gtggcaatag tcgttttgca
     2161 tggatgactc ggaagtctga agaaacaatt accccatgga attttgaaga agttgtcgat
     2221 aaaggtgctt cagctcaatc atttattgaa cgcatgacag cgtttgataa aaatcttcca
     2281 aatgaaaaag tactaccaaa acatagtttg ctttatgagt attttacggt ttataacgaa
     2341 ttgacaaagg tcaaatatgt tactgaagga atgcgaaaac cagcatttct ttcaggtgaa
     2401 cagaagaaag ccattgttga tttactcttc aaaacaaatc gaaaagtaac cgttaagcaa
     2461 ttaaaagaag attatttcaa aaaaatagaa tgttttgata gtgttgaaat ttcaggagtt
     2521 gaagatagat ttaatgcttc attaggtacc taccatgatt tgctaaaaat tattaaagat
     2581 aaagattttt tggataatga agaaaatgaa gatatcttag aggatattgt tttaacattg
     2641 accttatttg aagataggga gatgattgag gaaagactta aaacatatgc tcacctcttt
     2701 gatgataagg tgatgaaaca gcttaaacgt cgccgttata ctggttgggg agcgttgtct
     2761 cgaaaattga ttaatggtat tagggataag caatctggca aaacaatatt agattttttg
     2821 aaatcagatg gttttgccaa tcgcaatttt atggcgctga tccatgatga tagtttgaca
     2881 tttaaagaag acattcaaaa agcacaagtg tctggacaag gcgatagttt acatgaacat
     2941 attgcaaatt tagctggtag ccctgctatt aaaaaaggta ttttacagac tgtaaaagtt
     3001 gttgatgaat tggtcaaagt aatggggcgg cataagccag aaaatatcgt tattgaaatg
     3061 gcacgtgaaa atcagacaac tcaaaagggc cagaaaaatt cgcgagagcg tatgaaacga
     3121 atcgaagaag gtatcaaaga attaggaagt cagattctta aagagcatcc tgttgaaaat
     3181 actcaattgc aaaatgaaaa gctctatctc tattatctcc aaaatggaag agacatgtat
     3241 gtggaccaag aattagatat taatcgttta agtgattatg atgtcgatca cattgttcca
     3301 caaagtttcc ttaaagacga ttcaatagac aataaggtct taacgcgttc tgataaaaat
     3361 cgtggtaaat cggataacgt tccaagtgaa gaagtagtca aaaagatgaa aaactattgg
     3421 agacaacttc taaacgccaa gttaatcact caacgtaagt ttgataattt aacgaaagct
     3481 gaacgtggag gtttgagtga acttgataaa gctggtttta tcaaacgcca attggttgaa
     3541 actcgcgcga tcactaagca tgtggcacaa attttggata gtcgcatgaa tactaaatac
     3601 gatgaaaatg ataaacttat tcgagaggtt aaagtgatta ccttaaaatc taaattagtt
     3661 tctgacttcc gaaaagattt ccaattctat aaagtacgtg agattaacaa ttaccatcat
     3721 gcccatgatg cgtatctaaa tgccgtcgtt ggaactgctt tgattaagaa atatccaaaa
     3781 cttgaatcgg agtttgtcta tggtgattat aaagtttatg atgttcgtaa aatgattgct
     3841 aagtctgagc aagaaatagg caaagcaacc gcaaaatatt tcttttactc taatatcatg
     3901 aacttcttca aaacagaaat tacacttgca aatggagaga ttcgcaaacg ccctctaatc
     3961 gaaactaatg gggaaactgg agaaattgtc tgggataaag ggcgagattt tgccacagtg
     4021 cgcaaagtat tgtccatgcc ccaagtcaat attgtcaaga aaacagaagt acagacaggc
     4081 ggattctcca aggagtcaat tttaccaaaa agaaattcgg acaagcttat tgctcgtaaa
     4141 aaagactggg atccaaaaaa atatggtggt tttgaaagtc caacggtagc ttattcagtc
     4201 ctagtggttg ctaaggtgga aaaagggaaa tcgaagaagt taaaatccgt taaagagtta
     4261 ctagggatca caattatgga aagaagttcc tttgaaaaaa atccgattga ctttttagaa
     4321 gctaaaggat ataaggaagt taaaaaagac ttaatcatta aactacctaa atatagtctt
     4381 tttgagttag aaaacggtcg taaacggatg ctggctagtg ccggagaatt acaaaaagga
     4441 aatgagctgg ctctgccaag caaatatgtg aattttttat atttagctag tcattatgaa
     4501 aagttgaagg gtagtccaga agataacgaa caaaaacaat tgtttgtgga gcagcataag
     4561 cattatttag atgagattat tgagcaaatc agtgaatttt ctaagcgtgt tattttagca
     4621 gatgccaatt tagataaagt tcttagtgca tataacaaac atagagacaa accaatacgt
     4681 gaacaagcag aaaatattat tcatttattt acgttgacga atcttggagc tcccgctgct
     4741 tttaaatatt ttgatacaac aattgatcgt aaacgatata cgtctacaaa agaagtttta
     4801 gatgccactc ttatccatca atccatcact ggtctttatg aaacacgcat tgatttgagt
     4861 cagctaggag gtgacgctgc taacgacgaa aactacgctc tggctgctta actcgagtaa
     4921 ggatctccag gcatcaaata aaacgaaagg ctcagtcgaa agactgggcc tttcgtttta
     4981 tctgttgttt gtcggtgaac gctctctact agagtcacac tggctcacct tcgggtgggc
     5041 ctttctgcgt ttatacctag ggatatattc cgcttcctcg ctcactgact cgctacgctc
     5101 ggtcgttcga ctgcggcgag cggaaatggc ttacgaacgg ggcggagatt tcctggaaga
     5161 tgccaggaag atacttaaca gggaagtgag agggccgcgg caaagccgtt tttccatagg
     5221 ctccgccccc ctgacaagca tcacgaaatc tgacgctcaa atcagtggtg gcgaaacccg
     5281 acaggactat aaagatacca ggcgtttccc cctggcggct ccctcgtgcg ctctcctgtt
     5341 cctgcctttc ggtttaccgg tgtcattccg ctgttatggc cgcgtttgtc tcattccacg
     5401 cctgacactc agttccgggt aggcagttcg ctccaagctg gactgtatgc acgaaccccc
     5461 cgttcagtcc gaccgctgcg ccttatccgg taactatcgt cttgagtcca acccggaaag
     5521 acatgcaaaa gcaccactgg cagcagccac tggtaattga tttagaggag ttagtcttga
     5581 agtcatgcgc cggttaaggc taaactgaaa ggacaagttt tggtgactgc gctcctccaa
     5641 gccagttacc tcggttcaaa gagttggtag ctcagagaac cttcgaaaaa ccgccctgca
     5701 aggcggtttt ttcgttttca gagcaagaga ttacgcgcag accaaaacga tctcaagaag
     5761 atcatcttat taatcagata aaatatttct agatttcagt gcaatttatc tcttcaaatg
     5821 tagcacctga agtcagcccc atacgatata agttgttact agtgcttgga caagcgagct
     5881 cgatatcaaa ttacgccccg ccctgccact catcgcagta ctgttgtaat tcattaagca
     5941 ttctgccgac atggaagcca tcacaaacgg catgatgaac ctgaatcgcc agcggcatca
     6001 gcaccttgtc gccttgcgta taatatttgc ccatggtgaa aacgggggcg aagaagttgt
     6061 ccatattggc cacgtttaaa tcaaaactgg tgaaactcac ccagggattg gctgagacga
     6121 aaaacatatt ctcaataaac cctttaggga aataggccag gttttcaccg taacacgcca
     6181 catcttgcga atatatgtgt agaaactgcc ggaaatcgtc gtggtattca ctccagagcg
     6241 atgaaaacgt ttcagtttgc tcatggaaaa cggtgtaaca agggtgaaca ctatcccata
     6301 tcaccagctc accgtctttc attgccatac gaaattccgg atgagcattc atcaggcggg
     6361 caagaatgtg aataaaggcc ggataaaact tgtgcttatt tttctttacg gtctttaaaa
     6421 aggccgtaat atccagctga acggtctggt tataggtaca ttgagcaact gactgaaatg
     6481 cctcaaaatg ttctttacga tgccattggg atatatcaac ggtggtatat ccagtgattt
     6541 ttttctccat tttagcttcc ttagctcctg aaaatctcga taactcaaaa aatacgcccg
     6601 gtagtgatct tatttcatta tggtgaaagt tggaacctct tacgtgccga tcaacgtctc
     6661 attttcgcca gatatc
//
