Features (pLannotate 1.2.2; 12 found; start..end, strand, type, name):
      7..630     -  CDS            TetR: tetracycline repressor TetR; tetR from transposon Tn10; TetR binds to the tetracycline operator tetO to inhibit transcription. This inhibition can be relieved by adding tetracycline or doxycycline.
    646..674     -  promoter       J23119 promoter (fragment): bacterial promoter (Registry of Standard Biological Parts BBa J23119)
    681..736     +  promoter       tetR/tetA promoters: tetR; overlapping promoters for bacterial tetR and tetA
    772..4875    +  CDS            Cas9: Cas9 (Csn1) endonuclease from the Streptococcus pyogenes Type II CRISPR/Cas system generates RNA-guided double strand breaks in DNA
   4876..4908    +  CDS            ssrA tag: C-terminal peptide that mediates degradation in bacteria through the ClpXP and ClpAP proteases (McGinness et al., 2006) wild-type LAA variant
   4935..5006    +  terminator     rrnB T1 terminator: transcription terminator T1 from the E. coli rrnB gene
   5022..5049    +  terminator     T7Te terminator: phage T7 early transcription terminator
   5068..5123    -  rep_origin     RSF ori (fragment): Plasmids containing the RSF 1030 origin of replication can be propagated in E. coli cells that contain additional plasmids with compatible origins.
   5211..5756    -  rep_origin     p15A ori: Plasmids containing the medium-copy-number p15A origin of replication can be propagated in E. coli cells that contain a second plasmid with the ColE1 origin.
   5870..5964    -  terminator     lambda t0 terminator: transcription terminator from phage lambda
   5988..6644    -  CDS            cat: CAT_ECOLX - Experimental evidence at protein level: Swiss-Prot protein existence level 1. This enzyme is an effector of chloramphenicol resistance in bacteria. From Escherichia coli. This protein is used as a marker in many commonly used cloning vectors, such as pACYC184.
   6645..6747    -  promoter       cat promoter: promoter of the E. coli cat gene encoding chloramphenicol acetyltransferase
>Addgene plasmid #154924 | pEM-Cas9HF1-D1135E | addgene full sequence | sequence record 311754 | Addgene NGS Result
GACGTCTTAAGACCCACTTTCACATTTAAGTTGTTTTTCTAATCCGCATATGATCAATTCAAGGCCGAAT
AAGAAGGCTGGCTCTGCACCTTGGTGATCAAATAATTCGATAGCTTGTCGTAATAATGGCGGCATACTAT
CAGTAGTAGGTGTTTCCCTTTCTTCTTTAGCGACTTGATGCTCTTGATCTTACAATACGCAACCTAAAGT
AAAATGCCCCACAGCGCTGAGTGCATATAATGCATTCTCTAGTGAAAAACCTTGTTGGCATAAAAAGGCT
AATTGATTTTCGAGAGTTTCATACTGTTTTTCTGTAGGCCGTGTACCTAAATGTACTTTTGCTCCATCGC
GATGACTTAGTAAAGCACATCTAAAACTTTTAGCGTTATTACGTAAAAAATCTTGCCAGCTTTCCCCTTC
TAAAGGGCAAAAGTGAGTATGGTGCCTATCTAACATCTCAATGGCTAAGGCGTCGAGCAAAGCCCGCTTA
TTTTTTACATGCCAATACAATGTAGGCTGCTCTACACCTAGCTTCTGGGCGAGTTTACGGGTTGTTAAAC
CTTCGATTCCGACCTCATTAAGCAGCTCTAATGCGCTGTTAATCACTTTACTTTTATCTAATCTAGACAT
CATTAATTCCTAATTGCTAGCATTGTACCTAGGACTGAGCTAGCCATAAAGTTGACACTCTATCGTTGAT
AGAGTTATTTTACCACTCCCTATCAGTGATAGAGAAAAGAATTCAAAAGATCTAAAGAGGACTTCGGATC
TATGGATAAGAAATACTCAATAGGCTTAGATATCGGCACAAATAGCGTCGGATGGGCGGTGATCACTGAT
GAATATAAGGTTCCGTCTAAAAAGTTCAAGGTTCTGGGAAATACAGACCGCCACAGTATCAAAAAAAATC
TTATAGGGGCTCTTTTATTTGACAGTGGAGAGACAGCGGAAGCGACTCGCCTCAAACGGACAGCTCGTAG
AAGGTATACACGTCGGAAGAATCGTATTTGTTATCTACAGGAGATTTTTTCAAATGAGATGGCGAAAGTA
GATGATAGTTTCTTTCATCGACTTGAAGAGTCTTTTTTGGTGGAAGAAGACAAGAAGCATGAACGTCATC
CTATTTTTGGAAATATAGTAGATGAAGTTGCTTATCATGAGAAATATCCAACTATCTATCATCTGCGAAA
AAAATTGGTAGATTCTACTGATAAAGCGGATTTGCGCTTAATCTATTTGGCCTTAGCGCATATGATTAAG
TTTCGTGGTCATTTTTTGATTGAGGGAGATTTAAATCCTGATAATAGTGATGTGGACAAACTATTTATCC
AGTTGGTACAAACCTACAATCAATTATTTGAAGAAAACCCTATTAACGCAAGTGGAGTAGATGCTAAAGC
GATTCTTTCTGCACGATTGAGTAAATCAAGACGATTAGAAAATCTCATTGCTCAGCTCCCCGGTGAGAAG
AAAAATGGCTTATTTGGGAATCTCATTGCTTTGTCATTGGGTTTGACCCCTAATTTTAAATCAAATTTTG
ATTTGGCAGAAGATGCTAAATTACAGCTTTCAAAAGATACTTACGATGATGATTTAGATAATTTATTGGC
GCAAATTGGAGATCAATATGCTGATTTGTTTTTGGCAGCTAAGAATTTATCAGATGCTATTTTACTTTCA
GATATCCTAAGAGTAAATACTGAAATAACTAAGGCTCCCCTATCAGCTTCAATGATTAAACGCTACGATG
AACATCATCAAGACTTGACTCTTTTAAAAGCTTTAGTTCGACAACAACTTCCAGAAAAGTATAAAGAAAT
CTTTTTTGATCAATCAAAAAACGGATATGCAGGTTATATTGATGGGGGAGCTAGCCAAGAAGAATTTTAT
AAATTTATCAAACCAATTTTAGAAAAAATGGATGGTACTGAGGAATTATTGGTGAAACTAAATCGTGAAG
ATTTGCTGCGCAAGCAACGGACCTTTGACAACGGCTCTATTCCCCATCAAATTCACTTGGGTGAGCTGCA
TGCTATTTTGAGAAGACAAGAAGACTTTTATCCATTTTTAAAAGACAATCGTGAGAAGATTGAAAAAATC
TTGACTTTTCGAATTCCTTATTATGTTGGTCCATTGGCGCGTGGCAATAGTCGTTTTGCATGGATGACTC
GGAAGTCTGAAGAAACAATTACCCCATGGAATTTTGAAGAAGTTGTCGATAAAGGTGCTTCAGCTCAATC
ATTTATTGAACGCATGACAGCGTTTGATAAAAATCTTCCAAATGAAAAAGTACTACCAAAACATAGTTTG
CTTTATGAGTATTTTACGGTTTATAACGAATTGACAAAGGTCAAATATGTTACTGAAGGAATGCGAAAAC
CAGCATTTCTTTCAGGTGAACAGAAGAAAGCCATTGTTGATTTACTCTTCAAAACAAATCGAAAAGTAAC
CGTTAAGCAATTAAAAGAAGATTATTTCAAAAAAATAGAATGTTTTGATAGTGTTGAAATTTCAGGAGTT
GAAGATAGATTTAATGCTTCATTAGGTACCTACCATGATTTGCTAAAAATTATTAAAGATAAAGATTTTT
TGGATAATGAAGAAAATGAAGATATCTTAGAGGATATTGTTTTAACATTGACCTTATTTGAAGATAGGGA
GATGATTGAGGAAAGACTTAAAACATATGCTCACCTCTTTGATGATAAGGTGATGAAACAGCTTAAACGT
CGCCGTTATACTGGTTGGGGAGCGTTGTCTCGAAAATTGATTAATGGTATTAGGGATAAGCAATCTGGCA
AAACAATATTAGATTTTTTGAAATCAGATGGTTTTGCCAATCGCAATTTTATGGCGCTGATCCATGATGA
TAGTTTGACATTTAAAGAAGACATTCAAAAAGCACAAGTGTCTGGACAAGGCGATAGTTTACATGAACAT
ATTGCAAATTTAGCTGGTAGCCCTGCTATTAAAAAAGGTATTTTACAGACTGTAAAAGTTGTTGATGAAT
TGGTCAAAGTAATGGGGCGGCATAAGCCAGAAAATATCGTTATTGAAATGGCACGTGAAAATCAGACAAC
TCAAAAGGGCCAGAAAAATTCGCGAGAGCGTATGAAACGAATCGAAGAAGGTATCAAAGAATTAGGAAGT
CAGATTCTTAAAGAGCATCCTGTTGAAAATACTCAATTGCAAAATGAAAAGCTCTATCTCTATTATCTCC
AAAATGGAAGAGACATGTATGTGGACCAAGAATTAGATATTAATCGTTTAAGTGATTATGATGTCGATCA
CATTGTTCCACAAAGTTTCCTTAAAGACGATTCAATAGACAATAAGGTCTTAACGCGTTCTGATAAAAAT
CGTGGTAAATCGGATAACGTTCCAAGTGAAGAAGTAGTCAAAAAGATGAAAAACTATTGGAGACAACTTC
TAAACGCCAAGTTAATCACTCAACGTAAGTTTGATAATTTAACGAAAGCTGAACGTGGAGGTTTGAGTGA
ACTTGATAAAGCTGGTTTTATCAAACGCCAATTGGTTGAAACTCGCGCGATCACTAAGCATGTGGCACAA
ATTTTGGATAGTCGCATGAATACTAAATACGATGAAAATGATAAACTTATTCGAGAGGTTAAAGTGATTA
CCTTAAAATCTAAATTAGTTTCTGACTTCCGAAAAGATTTCCAATTCTATAAAGTACGTGAGATTAACAA
TTACCATCATGCCCATGATGCGTATCTAAATGCCGTCGTTGGAACTGCTTTGATTAAGAAATATCCAAAA
CTTGAATCGGAGTTTGTCTATGGTGATTATAAAGTTTATGATGTTCGTAAAATGATTGCTAAGTCTGAGC
AAGAAATAGGCAAAGCAACCGCAAAATATTTCTTTTACTCTAATATCATGAACTTCTTCAAAACAGAAAT
TACACTTGCAAATGGAGAGATTCGCAAACGCCCTCTAATCGAAACTAATGGGGAAACTGGAGAAATTGTC
TGGGATAAAGGGCGAGATTTTGCCACAGTGCGCAAAGTATTGTCCATGCCCCAAGTCAATATTGTCAAGA
AAACAGAAGTACAGACAGGCGGATTCTCCAAGGAGTCAATTTTACCAAAAAGAAATTCGGACAAGCTTAT
TGCTCGTAAAAAAGACTGGGATCCAAAAAAATATGGTGGTTTTGAAAGTCCAACGGTAGCTTATTCAGTC
CTAGTGGTTGCTAAGGTGGAAAAAGGGAAATCGAAGAAGTTAAAATCCGTTAAAGAGTTACTAGGGATCA
CAATTATGGAAAGAAGTTCCTTTGAAAAAAATCCGATTGACTTTTTAGAAGCTAAAGGATATAAGGAAGT
TAAAAAAGACTTAATCATTAAACTACCTAAATATAGTCTTTTTGAGTTAGAAAACGGTCGTAAACGGATG
CTGGCTAGTGCCGGAGAATTACAAAAAGGAAATGAGCTGGCTCTGCCAAGCAAATATGTGAATTTTTTAT
ATTTAGCTAGTCATTATGAAAAGTTGAAGGGTAGTCCAGAAGATAACGAACAAAAACAATTGTTTGTGGA
GCAGCATAAGCATTATTTAGATGAGATTATTGAGCAAATCAGTGAATTTTCTAAGCGTGTTATTTTAGCA
GATGCCAATTTAGATAAAGTTCTTAGTGCATATAACAAACATAGAGACAAACCAATACGTGAACAAGCAG
AAAATATTATTCATTTATTTACGTTGACGAATCTTGGAGCTCCCGCTGCTTTTAAATATTTTGATACAAC
AATTGATCGTAAACGATATACGTCTACAAAAGAAGTTTTAGATGCCACTCTTATCCATCAATCCATCACT
GGTCTTTATGAAACACGCATTGATTTGAGTCAGCTAGGAGGTGACGCTGCTAACGACGAAAACTACGCTC
TGGCTGCTTAACTCGAGTAAGGATCTCCAGGCATCAAATAAAACGAAAGGCTCAGTCGAAAGACTGGGCC
TTTCGTTTTATCTGTTGTTTGTCGGTGAACGCTCTCTACTAGAGTCACACTGGCTCACCTTCGGGTGGGC
CTTTCTGCGTTTATACCTAGGGATATATTCCGCTTCCTCGCTCACTGACTCGCTACGCTCGGTCGTTCGA
CTGCGGCGAGCGGAAATGGCTTACGAACGGGGCGGAGATTTCCTGGAAGATGCCAGGAAGATACTTAACA
GGGAAGTGAGAGGGCCGCGGCAAAGCCGTTTTTCCATAGGCTCCGCCCCCCTGACAAGCATCACGAAATC
TGACGCTCAAATCAGTGGTGGCGAAACCCGACAGGACTATAAAGATACCAGGCGTTTCCCCCTGGCGGCT
CCCTCGTGCGCTCTCCTGTTCCTGCCTTTCGGTTTACCGGTGTCATTCCGCTGTTATGGCCGCGTTTGTC
TCATTCCACGCCTGACACTCAGTTCCGGGTAGGCAGTTCGCTCCAAGCTGGACTGTATGCACGAACCCCC
CGTTCAGTCCGACCGCTGCGCCTTATCCGGTAACTATCGTCTTGAGTCCAACCCGGAAAGACATGCAAAA
GCACCACTGGCAGCAGCCACTGGTAATTGATTTAGAGGAGTTAGTCTTGAAGTCATGCGCCGGTTAAGGC
TAAACTGAAAGGACAAGTTTTGGTGACTGCGCTCCTCCAAGCCAGTTACCTCGGTTCAAAGAGTTGGTAG
CTCAGAGAACCTTCGAAAAACCGCCCTGCAAGGCGGTTTTTTCGTTTTCAGAGCAAGAGATTACGCGCAG
ACCAAAACGATCTCAAGAAGATCATCTTATTAATCAGATAAAATATTTCTAGATTTCAGTGCAATTTATC
TCTTCAAATGTAGCACCTGAAGTCAGCCCCATACGATATAAGTTGTTACTAGTGCTTGGATTCTCACCAA
TAAAAAACGCCCGGCGGCAACCGAGCGTTCTGAACAAATCCAGATGGAGTTCTGAGGTCATTACTGGATC
TATCAACAGGAGTCCAAGCGAGCTCGATATCAAATTACGCCCCGCCCTGCCACTCATCGCAGTACTGTTG
TAATTCATTAAGCATTCTGCCGACATGGAAGCCATCACAAACGGCATGATGAACCTGAATCGCCAGCGGC
ATCAGCACCTTGTCGCCTTGCGTATAATATTTGCCCATGGTGAAAACGGGGGCGAAGAAGTTGTCCATAT
TGGCCACGTTTAAATCAAAACTGGTGAAACTCACCCAGGGATTGGCTGAGACGAAAAACATATTCTCAAT
AAACCCTTTAGGGAAATAGGCCAGGTTTTCACCGTAACACGCCACATCTTGCGAATATATGTGTAGAAAC
TGCCGGAAATCGTCGTGGTATTCACTCCAGAGCGATGAAAACGTTTCAGTTTGCTCATGGAAAACGGTGT
AACAAGGGTGAACACTATCCCATATCACCAGCTCACCGTCTTTCATTGCCATACGAAATTCCGGATGAGC
ATTCATCAGGCGGGCAAGAATGTGAATAAAGGCCGGATAAAACTTGTGCTTATTTTTCTTTACGGTCTTT
AAAAAGGCCGTAATATCCAGCTGAACGGTCTGGTTATAGGTACATTGAGCAACTGACTGAAATGCCTCAA
AATGTTCTTTACGATGCCATTGGGATATATCAACGGTGGTATATCCAGTGATTTTTTTCTCCATTTTAGC
TTCCTTAGCTCCTGAAAATCTCGATAACTCAAAAAATACGCCCGGTAGTGATCTTATTTCATTATGGTGA
AAGTTGGAACCTCTTACGTGCCGATCAACGTCTCATTTTCGCCAGATATC
